>Addgene plasmid #220220 | pAAV_SC_4.26_STARR-seq | addgene full sequence | sequence record 443425 | Addgene NGS Result
CCTGCAGGCAGCTGCGCGCTCGCTCGCTCACTGAGGCCGCCCGGGCGTCGGGCGACCTTTGGTCGCCCGG
CCTCAGTGAGCGAGCGAGCGCGCAGAGAGGGAGTGGCCAACTCCATCACTAGGGGTTCCTGCGGCCGCGA
TTCACACGGTACCTCAGCCAGTAAGATCTGCTAACCTCGAGTGAGAGGTACCGAGAGGGTATATAATGGA
AGCTCGACTTCCAGGGGCCCGGTCGTGAGGCACTGGGCAGGTAAGTATCAAGGTTACAAGACAGGTTTAA
GGAGACCAATAGAAACTGGGCTTGTCGAGACAGAGAAGACTCTTGCGTTTCTGATAGGCACCTATTGGTC
TTACTGACATCCACTTTGCCTTTCTCTCCACAGGTGTCCACCCTGCAGGCTTAAGCATGGCTAGCAAAGG
AGAAGAACTCTTCACTGGAGTTGTCCCAATTCTTGTTGAATTAGATTGATCTAGAGCATGCACCGGTGAT
ATCGCGGCCGCATTAGGCACCCCAGGCTTTACACTTTATGCTTCCGGCTCGTATAATGTGTGGATTTTGA
GTTAGGATCCGTCGAGATTTTCAGGAGCTAAGGAAGCTAAAATGGAGAAAAAAATCACTGGATATACCAC
CGTTGATATATCCCAATGGCATCGTAAAGAACATTTTGAGGCATTTCAGTCAGTTGCTCAATGTACCTAT
AACCAGACCGTTCAGCTGGATATTACGGCCTTTTTAAAGACCGTAAAGAAAAATAAGCACAAGTTTTATC
CGGCCTTTATTCACATTCTTGCCCGCCTGATGAATGCTCATCCGGAATTCCGTATGGCAATGAAAGACGG
TGAGCTGGTGATATGGGATAGTGTTCACCCTTGTTACACCGTTTTCCATGAGCAAACTGAAACGTTTTCA
TCGCTCTGGAGTGAATACCACGACGATTTCCGGCAGTTTCTACACATATATTCGCAAGATGTGGCGTGTT
ACGGTGAAAACCTGGCCTATTTCCCTAAAGGGTTTATTGAGAATATGTTTTTCGTCTCAGCCAATCCCTG
GGTGAGTTTCACCAGTTTTGATTTAAACGTGGCCAATATGGACAACTTCTTCGCCCCCGTTTTCACCATG
GGCAAATATTATACGCAAGGCGACAAGGTGCTGATGCCGCTGGCGATTCAGGTTCATCATGCCGTTTGTG
ATGGCTTCCATGTCGGCAGAATGCTTAATGAATTACAACAGTACTGCGATGAGTGGCAGGGCGGGGCGTA
AACGCGTGGATCCGGCTTACTAAAAGCCAGATAACAGTATGCGTATTTGCGCGCTGATTTTTGCGGTATA
AGAATATATACTGATATGTATACCCGAAGTATGTCAAAAAGAGGTATGCTATGAAGCAGCGTATTACAGT
GACAGTTGACAGCGACAGCTATCAGTTGCTCAAGGCATATATGATGTCAATATCTCCGGTCTGGTAAGCA
CAACCATGCAGAATGAAGCCCGTCGTCTGCGTGCCGAACGCTGGAAAGCGGAAAATCAGGAAGGGATGGC
TGAGGTCGCCCGGTTTATTGAAATGAACGGCTCTTTTGCTGACGAGAACAGGGGCTGGTGAAATGCAGTT
TAAGGTTTACACCTATAAAAGAGAGAGCCGTTATCGTCTGTTTGTGGATGTACAGAGTGATATTATTGAC
ACGCCCGGGCGACGGATGGTGATCCCCCTGGCCAGTGCACGTCTGCTGTCAGATAAAGTCTCCCGTGAAC
TTTACCCGGTGGTGCATATCGGGGATGAAAGCTGGCGCATGATGACCACCGATATGGCCAGTGTGCCGGT
CTCCGTTATCGGGGAAGAAGTGGCTGATCTCAGCCACCGCGAAAATGACATCAAAAACGCCATTAACCTG
ATGTTCTGGGGAATATAAATGTCAGGCTCCCTTATACACAGCCAGTCTGCAGGATATCGTCGACGAATTC
GGCCGGCCGCTTCGAGCAGACATGATAAGATACATTGATGAGTTTGGACAAACCACAACTAGAATGCAGT
GAAAAAAATGCTTTATTTGTGAAATTTGTGATGCTATTGCTTTATTTGTAACCATTATAAGCTGCAATAA
ACAAGTTAACAACAACAATTGCATTCATTTTATGTTTCAGGTTCAGGGGGAGGTGTGGGAGGTTTTTTAA
AGCAAGTAAAACCTCTACAAATGTGGTAAAATCGATAAGGATCCGACCGATGCCCTTGAGAGCCTTCAGC
GCTTTGACGGTTACCACCCACTCCCTCTCTGCGCGCTCGCTCGCTCACTGAGGCCGGGCGACCAAAGGTC
GCCCGACGCCCGGGCTTTGCCCGGGCGGCCTCAGTGAGCGAGCGAGCGCGCAGCTGCCTGCAGGGGCGCC
TGATGCGGTATTTTCTCCTTACGCATCTGTGCGGTATTTCACACCGCATA
[95 nt withheld, positions 2431-2525]
T
[46 nt withheld, positions 2527-2572]
C
[141 nt withheld, positions 2574-2714]
CCTTTGACGTTGGAGTCCACGTTCTTT
[37 nt withheld, positions 2742-2778]
ACTCTATCTCGGGCTATTCTTTTGATTTATAAGGGATTTTGCCGATTTCGGTCTATTGGTTAAAAAATGA
GCTGATTTAACAAAAATTTAACGCGAATTTTAACAAAATATTAACGTTTACAATTTTATGGTGCACTCTC
AGTACAATCTGCTCTGATGCCGCATAGTTAAGCCAGCCCCGACACCCGCCAACACCCGCTGACGCGCCCT
GACGGGCTTGTCTGCTCCCGGCATCCGCTTACAGACAAGCTGTGACCGTCTCCGGGAGCTGCATGTGTCA
GAGGTTTTCACCGTCATCACCGAAACGCGCGAGACGAAAGGGCCTCGTGATACGCCTATTTTTATAGGTT
AATGTCATGATAATAATGGTTTCTTAGACGTCAGGTGGCACTTTTCGGGGAAATGTGCGCGGAACCCCTA
TTTGTTTATTTTTCTAAATACATTCAAATATGTATCCGCTCATGAGACAATAACCCTGATAAATGCTTCA
ATAATATTGAAAAAGGAAGAGTATGAGTATTCAACATTTCCGTGTCGCCCTTATTCCCTTTTTTGCGGCA
TTTTGCCTTCCTGTTTTTGCTCACCCAGAAACGCTGGTGAAAGTAAAAGATGCTGAAGATCAGTTGGGTG
CACGAGTGGGTTACATCGAACTGGATCTCAACAGCGGTAAGATCCTTGAGAGTTTTCGCCCCGAAGAACG
TTTTCCAATGATGAGCACTTTTAAAGTTCTGCTATGTGGCGCGGTATTATCCCGTATTGACGCCGGGCAA
GAGCAACTCGGTCGCCGCATACACTATTCTCAGAATGACTTGGTTGAGTACTCACCAGTCACAGAAAAGC
ATCTTACGGATGGCATGACAGTAAGAGAATTATGCAGTGCTGCCATAACCATGAGTGATAACACTGCGGC
CAACTTACTTCTGACAACGATCGGAGGACCGAAGGAGCTAACCGCTTTTTTGCACAACATGGGGGATCAT
GTAACTCGCCTTGATCGTTGGGAACCGGAGCTGAATGAAGCCATACCAAACGACGAGCGTGACACCACGA
TGCCTGTAGCAATGGCAACAACGTTGCGCAAACTATTAACTGGCGAACTACTTACTCTAGCTTCCCGGCA
ACAATTAATAGACTGGATGGAGGCGGATAAAGTTGCAGGACCACTTCTGCGCTCGGCCCTTCCGGCTGGC
TGGTTTATTGCTGATAAATCTGGAGCCGGTGAGCGTGGGTCTCGCGGTATCATTGCAGCACTGGGGCCAG
ATGGTAAGCCCTCCCGTATCGTAGTTATCTACACGACGGGGAGTCAGGCAACTATGGATGAACGAAATAG
ACAGATCGCTGAGATAGGTGCCTCACTGATTAAGCATTGGTAACTGTCAGACCAAGTTTACTCATATATA
CTTTAGATTGATTTAAAACTTCATTTTTAATTTAAAAGGATCTAGGTGAAGATCCTTTTTGATAATCTCA
TGACCAAAATCCCTTAACGTGAGTTTTCGTTCCACTGAGCGTCAGACCCCGTAGAAAAGATCAAAGGATC
TTCTTGAGATCCTTTTTTTCTGCGCGTAATCTGCTGCTTGCAAACAAAAAAACCACCGCTACCAGCGGTG
GTTTGTTTGCCGGATCAAGAGCTACCAACTCTTTTTCCGAAGGTAACTGGCTTCAGCAGAGCGCAGATAC
CAAATACTGTTCTTCTAGTGTAGCCGTAGTTAGGCCACCACTTCAAGAACTCTGTAGCACCGCCTACATA
CCTCGCTCTGCTAATCCTGTTACCAGTGGCTGCTGCCAGTGGCGATAAGTCGTGTCTTACCGGGTTGGAC
TCAAGACGATAGTTACCGGATAAGGCGCAGCGGTCGGGCTGAACGGGGGGTTCGTGCACACAGCCCAGCT
TGGAGCGAACGACCTACACCGAACTGAGATACCTACAGCGTGAGCTATGAGAAAGCGCCACGCTTCCCGA
AGGGAGAAAGGCGGACAGGTATCCGGTAAGCGGCAGGGTCGGAACAGGAGAGCGCACGAGGGAGCTTCCA
GGGGGAAACGCCTGGTATCTTTATAGTCCTGTCGGGTTTCGCCACCTCTGACTTGAGCGTCGATTTTTGT
GATGCTCGTCAGGGGGGCGGAGCCTATGGAAAAACGCCAGCAACGCGGCCTTTTTACGGTTCCTGGCCTT
TTGCTGGCCTTTTGCTCACATGT
Features (pLannotate 1.2.2; 20 found; start..end, strand, type, name):
     12..39      +  repeat_region  AAV2 ITR (fragment): inverted terminal repeat of adeno-associated virus serotype 2 inverted
     68..95      +  repeat_region  AAV2 ITR (fragment): inverted terminal repeat of adeno-associated virus serotype 2 inverted
    194..224     +  promoter       minP: minimal TATA-box promoter with low basal activity
    251..383     +  intron         chimeric intron: chimera between introns from human β-globin and immunoglobulin heavy chain genes
    398..466     +  CDS            cEGFP (fragment): cEGFP is a basic (constitutively fluorescent) green fluorescent protein published in 2008, derived from Aequorea victoria.
    518..548     +  promoter       lac UV5 promoter: E. coli lac promoter with an "up" mutation
    572..601     +  promoter       cat promoter (fragment): promoter of the E. coli cat gene encoding chloramphenicol acetyltransferase
    602..1261    +  CDS            CmR: chloramphenicol acetyltransferase; cat; confers resistance to chloramphenicol
   1440..1598    +  CDS            ccdA (fragment): CCDA_ECO57 - Also known as H, letA. Experimental evidence at protein level: Swiss-Prot protein existence level 1. Antitoxin component of a type II toxin-antitoxin (TA) system which inhibits the post-segregational killing (PSK) of plasmid-free cells, also referred to as a plasmid addiction system. Binds to and blocks the activity of CcdB; will also remove bound CcdB protein from the CcdB-GyrA complex by forming a CcdA-CcdB complex, a process termed rejuvenation. Functions as a transcriptional corepressor for the ccdAB operon, repression also requires CcdB (By similarity). From Escherichia coli
   1603..1905    +  CDS            ccdB: CCDB_ECOLI - Also known as G, letB, letD. Experimental evidence at protein level: Swiss-Prot protein existence level 1. Toxic component of a type II toxin-antitoxin (TA) system, functioning in plasmid maintainence. Responsible for the post- segregational killing (PSK) of plasmid-free cells, also referred to as a plasmid addiction system. Half-life of over 2 hours. Cell killing by CcdB is accompanied by filamentation, defects in chromosome and plasmid segregation, defects in cell division, formation of anucleate cells, decreased DNA synthesis and plasmid loss. Interferes with the activity of DN
   1986..2107    -  polyA_signal   SV40 poly(A) signal: SV40 polyadenylation signal
   2133..2255    -  CDS            LT_SV40 (fragment): Experimental evidence at protein level: Swiss-Prot protein existence level 1. Isoform 17kT antigen targets host RBL2 for degradation and promotes cell proliferation. Transactivates host cyclin A promoter through its J domain. From Simian virus 40 (SV40).
   2258..2374    +  repeat_region  AAV2 ITR (fragment): inverted terminal repeat of adeno-associated virus serotype 2 inverted
   2379..2430    -  misc_feature   bom (fragment): basis of mobility region from pBR322
   2449..2904    +  rep_origin     f1 ori (sequence partly withheld): f1 bacteriophage origin of replication; arrow indicates direction of (+) strand synthesis
   2905..2954    -  misc_feature   bom (fragment): basis of mobility region from pBR322
   3056..3091    -  CDS            rop (fragment): Rop protein, which maintains plasmids at low copy number; rop
   3186..3290    +  promoter       AmpR promoter: bla
   3291..4151    +  CDS            AmpR: β-lactamase; bla; confers resistance to ampicillin, carbenicillin, and related antibiotics
   4322..4910    +  rep_origin     ori: high-copy-number ColE1/pMB1/pBR322/pUC origin of replication
