[The description below was written by a language model from this plasmid's Addgene catalogue record and pLannotate feature annotations shown in this document.]
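Description:
pAAV_SC_4.26_STARR-seq is an empty AAV screening backbone built on a pAAV plasmid and intended for mammalian expression, designed to receive libraries of candidate enhancer fragments for AAV-delivered STARR-seq. The sequenced plasmid is about 5 kb. It replicates in E. coli from a high-copy ColE1/pUC-type origin, also carries an f1 phage origin, and is selected with ampicillin through a bla cassette on the backbone. Chloramphenicol resistance is provided by a second marker that sits within the cloning stuffer.

Between AAV2 inverted terminal repeat sequences, which the annotation detects only as fragments (two short matches at one end and a longer one at the other), lies the reporter unit. The catalogue names its promoter as "4.26", and the feature table annotates a minimal TATA-box promoter at that position. This is followed by a chimeric β-globin/immunoglobulin intron and a short fragment of a GFP coding sequence. Downstream is a CmR–ccdB cassette, with lac UV5 and cat promoter elements and a partial ccdA, and the unit ends with an SV40-derived polyadenylation region. The ccdB toxin explains the need for a ccdB-tolerant propagation strain. It serves as a counterselectable placeholder, so replacing it with library inserts allows only recombinant plasmids to grow in standard strains.

In STARR-seq, fragments cloned into the transcribed region downstream of a weak promoter drive their own transcription if they have enhancer activity, so their abundance in RNA reports that activity. The "SC" in the name may denote a self-complementary AAV design, but the record does not state this. The associated publication used this approach to map enhancer activity of genomic regions in the mouse brain in vivo.
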