Addgene plasmid #220220: pAAV_SC_4.26_STARR-seq
Purpose: (Empty Backbone) AAV-STARR-seq screening vector with 4.26 promote
Depositing lab: Simon Rumpel. Depositing organization: Universitaetsmedizin Mainz. Publication: An unbiased AAV-STARR-seq screen revealing the enhancer activity map of genomic regions in the mouse brain in vivo. Chan YC, Kienle E, Oti M, Di Liddo A, Mendez-Lago M, Aschauer DF, Peter M, Pagani M, Arnold C, Vonderheit A, Schon C, Kreuz S, Stark A, Rumpel S. Sci Rep. 2023 Apr 25;13(1):6745. doi: 10.1038/s41598-023-33448-w. PubMed 37185990.
Backbone
  Vector backbone: pAAV
  Backbone manufacturer: Stratagene
  Backbone size (bp): 3000
  Vector type: Mammalian Expression, AAV
  Promoter: 4.26
Growth in bacteria
  Bacterial resistance: Chloramphenicol and Ampicillin, 25 & 100 μg/mL
  Growth temperature: 37°C
  Growth strain: ccdB Survival
  Copy number: Unknown
Terms and licenses: Academic/Nonprofit Terms; Industry Terms: Not Available to Industry
How to cite: pAAV_SC_4.26_STARR-seq was a gift from Simon Rumpel (Addgene plasmid # 220220 ; http://n2t.net/addgene:220220 ; RRID:Addgene_220220)
